>Addgene plasmid #18248 | T4 Lysozyme E22R WT* | addgene partial sequence | sequence record 24035 | 3primeUP
CGAAAAGCCCGCTCATTAGGCGGGCTCAGATCTGCTCATGTTTGACAGCTTATCATCGATAAGCTTCGGC
AATAAATTCTTGATATGTTTTCATATGTTTCCTTTAAATATTTTAATTAGTAATTGTCTATTCAAGTAAT
TGTGAATATACTATCACAATTCCAAGAGAAAGTAAACAGCTTTATAGATTTTTATACGCGTCCCAAGTGC
CAGTTCTAAACGTTGTAATGACTCGTTTTGCGCGATTAGGTGTTTGATTATACCATCTACTTTTAGCTAA
GTTAACTGCTGCTTCATCCCAGCGTTTTTGTTGAAGCATACGTAAAGAGTTAGTAAATCCTGCCACACCG
GTTTCTCCCATTTGGAAAACCATATTAATCAATGCAGCGCGACGAACCGCATCAAGAGAATCATAAACCG
GTTTTAATTTAGCATTTCTCAGAATTCCGCGAACAGCAGCATCAACATCCTGATTAAAGAGTTTTTCAGC
CTCATCTTTTGTAATTACACCATTAGTATTACGCCCAATAGCTTTATCTAATTCAGATTTAGCAGCATTA
AGTGATGGACTTTTTGTAAGCAAATGACCGATGCCAATAGTGTAATAGCCTCTTGTGTCTTTATAGATTT
TAAGTCTAAGACCTTCATCTATACGTAACATTTCAAATATATTCATAATACCTCCTAAGCATCGATGGAT
CCTGTTTCCTGTGTGAAATTGTTATCCGCTCACAATTCCACACATTATACGAGCCGATGATAATGTCACA
GGGGATGGGGAGANTGACCCNGGGTNCNGGGGAATGTANCGCNCCATCACCATAACAGCGANCTATGGAA
GCGNGGCGAGTGCAGN
