[The description below was written by a language model from this plasmid's Addgene catalogue record.]
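Description:
T4 Lysozyme E22R WT* is a bacterial expression plasmid built on the pHS1403 backbone (about 5 kb without insert) and carrying a roughly 600 bp insert that encodes a mutant form of bacteriophage T4 lysozyme, the product of the phage e gene. It is maintained in E. coli as a high-copy plasmid under ampicillin selection. The record gives no feature table and does not name the origin of replication, the promoter driving expression, or any fusion tags, so these details cannot be described from the available information.

The insert sits between BamHI and HindIII sites, both of which were preserved during cloning. According to the depositor's notes, the BamHI site lies 27 bp from the start codon and the HindIII site 115 bp from the stop codon, so the whole coding region with short flanking sequences can be excised or swapped as a cassette. The encoded protein carries the substitution E22R, replacing glutamate at position 22 with arginine, in the "WT*" background. In the T4 lysozyme literature, WT* generally denotes the cysteine-free pseudo-wild-type protein used as a reference scaffold for mutagenesis, although the record itself does not define the term.

The record does not state an intended purpose. A single-residue, charge-reversing variant in an expression vector is consistent with producing recombinant protein in bacteria to examine how point mutations affect the structure, stability or folding of T4 lysozyme, a widely used model protein for such studies.
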