Addgene plasmid #18248: T4 Lysozyme E22R WT*
Depositing lab: Brian Matthews. Depositing organization: University of Oregon.
Backbone
  Vector backbone: pHS1403
  Backbone size w/o insert (bp): 5000
  Vector type: Bacterial Expression
Growth in bacteria
  Bacterial resistance: Ampicillin, 100 μg/mL
  Growth temperature: 37°C
  Growth strain: DH5alpha
  Copy number: High Copy
Gene/Insert
  Gene/Insert name: T4 Lysozyme (alt name: AE22R)
  Species: Bacteriophage T4
  Insert size (bp): 600
  Mutation: E22R WT*
  GenBank ID: NP_049736
  Entrez Gene: e (a.k.a. T4p123)
  Cloning method: Restriction Enzyme; 5′ cloning site BamHI (not destroyed); 3′ cloning site HindIII (not destroyed)
  Sequencing primers: 5′ na; 3′ GGCGTATCACGAGGCCC
Terms and licenses: Academic/Nonprofit Terms; Industry Terms: Not Available to Industry
Depositor comments: The BamHI site is 27 bp from the ATG and the HindIII site is 115 bp from the stop.
How to cite: T4 Lysozyme E22R WT* was a gift from Brian Matthews (Addgene plasmid # 18248 ; http://n2t.net/addgene:18248 ; RRID:Addgene_18248)
